Addgene plasmid #148575: pT7-EGFP-C1-HsGIGYF1_1-177-YYMLtoAAAA_AE
Purpose: Mammalian Expression of HsGIGYF1_1-177-YYMLtoAAAA
Depositing lab: Elisa Izaurralde. Depositing organization: Max Planck Institute for Developmental Biology. Publication: GIGYF1/2 proteins use auxiliary sequences to selectively bind to 4EHP and repress target mRNA expression. Peter D, Weber R, Sandmeir F, Wohlbold L, Helms S, Bawankar P, Valkov E, Igreja C, Izaurralde E. Genes Dev. 2017 Jun 1;31(11):1147-1161. doi: 10.1101/gad.299420.117. Epub 2017 Jul 11. PubMed 28698298.
Backbone
  Vector backbone: Unknown
  Vector type: Mammalian Expression
Growth in bacteria
  Bacterial resistance: Kanamycin, 50 μg/mL
  Growth temperature: 37°C
  Growth strain: DH5alpha
  Copy number: High Copy
Gene/Insert
  Gene/Insert name: HsGIGYF1_1-177-YYMLtoAAAA
  Species: H. sapiens (human)
  Entrez Gene: GIGYF1 (a.k.a. GYF1, PERQ1)
  Cloning method: Unknown
Terms and licenses: Academic/Nonprofit Terms; Industry Terms: Not Available to Industry
Depositor comments: sequence extracted from NCBI: NM_022574.4 or Uniprot.: O75420 Plasmids from this collection were made available to the research community and donated after the lab closed. Please note that the sequence provided by the depositing laboratory may be theoretical/predicted or based on Sanger sequencing results. There may be discrepancies between sequencing results obtained by Addgene and the depositor sequence. If an Addgene verified sequence is not available, please contact before placing your order to request that our lab fully sequence the plasmid.
How to cite: pT7-EGFP-C1-HsGIGYF1_1-177-YYMLtoAAAA_AE was a gift from Elisa Izaurralde (Addgene plasmid # 148575 ; http://n2t.net/addgene:148575 ; RRID:Addgene_148575)
