[The description below was written by a language model from this plasmid's Addgene catalogue record and pLannotate feature annotations shown in this document.]
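Description:
pT7-EGFP-C1-HsGIGYF1_1-177-YYMLtoAAAA_AE is a 5.3 kb mammalian expression plasmid encoding an N-terminally EGFP-tagged fragment of human GIGYF1 (also known as PERQ1). The catalogue lists the backbone as unknown, but the name and the feature layout are consistent with an EGFP-C1-type vector into which a T7 promoter has been added. It replicates in E. coli from a high-copy ColE1/pUC-type origin and also carries an f1 origin for single-stranded DNA production. Selection relies on a single NeoR/KanR (Tn5 aminoglycoside phosphotransferase) gene placed behind tandem bacterial (bla) and SV40 early promoters and followed by an HSV TK polyadenylation signal, so the same marker gives kanamycin resistance in bacteria and can give G418 resistance in mammalian cells. Short hits annotated as HIV-1 LTR, large T antigen, ble and bGH poly(A) are small fragments that most likely reflect sequence similarity within the backbone rather than functional elements.

The expression cassette is driven by the CMV immediate early enhancer and promoter, with the T7 promoter lying between it and the coding region, which would also permit transcription by T7 RNA polymerase. The EGFP coding sequence is joined through a short remnant of the multiple cloning site to GIGYF1 residues 1–177, and the transcript ends at an SV40 poly(A) signal. As the name indicates, the residues Y, Y, M and L of a motif in this fragment are replaced by alanines. The associated study concerns how GIGYF1/2 proteins bind selectively to 4EHP and repress target mRNAs, so this construct presumably serves as a binding-deficient mutant for comparison with the wild-type fragment, although the record does not state the effect of the mutation.
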