Features (pLannotate 1.2.2; 17 found; start..end, strand, type, name):
     61..364     +  enhancer       CMV enhancer: human cytomegalovirus immediate early enhancer
    365..568     +  promoter       CMV promoter: human cytomegalovirus (CMV) immediate early promoter
    564..597     +  LTR            5' LTR (truncated) (fragment): truncated 5' long terminal repeat (LTR) from HIV-1
    613..631     +  promoter       T7 promoter: promoter for bacteriophage T7 RNA polymerase
    665..1381    +  CDS            EGFP: EGFP is a basic (constitutively fluorescent) green fluorescent protein published in 1996, derived from Aequorea victoria. It is reported to be a rapidly-maturing weak dimer with moderate acid sensitivity.
   1382..1402    +  misc_feature   MCS (fragment): multiple cloning site
   1403..1933    +  CDS            GIGYF1 (fragment): GGYF1_HUMAN - Also known as CDS2, PERQ1. Experimental evidence at protein level: Swiss-Prot protein existence level 1. May act cooperatively with GRB10 to regulate tyrosine kinase receptor signaling. May increase IGF1 receptor phosphorylation under IGF1 stimulation as well as phosphorylation of IRS1 and SHC1 (By similarity). From Homo sapiens (Human).
   1959..2043    +  CDS            large T antigen (fragment): large T antigen from SV40 (simian virus 40)
   2066..2187    +  polyA_signal   SV40 poly(A) signal: SV40 polyadenylation signal
   2221..2649    -  rep_origin     f1 ori (sequence partly withheld): f1 bacteriophage origin of replication; arrow indicates direction of (+) strand synthesis
   2676..2780    +  promoter       AmpR promoter: bla
   2782..3139    +  promoter       SV40 promoter: SV40 enhancer and early promoter
   3174..3968    +  CDS            NeoR/KanR: aminoglycoside phosphotransferase from Tn5; aph(3')-II (or nptII); confers resistance to neomycin, kanamycin, and G418 (Geneticin®)
   3989..4141    +  CDS            ble (fragment): BLE_KLEPN - Experimental evidence at protein level: Swiss-Prot protein existence level 1. Binding protein with a strong affinity to the bleomycin family of antibiotics. Binds to CL990; an antimitotic-antibiotic compound. From Klebsiella pneumoniae.
   4200..4247    +  polyA_signal   HSV TK poly(A) signal: herpes simplex virus thymidine kinase polyadenylation signal (Cole and Stacy, 1985)
   4338..4354    -  polyA_signal   bGH poly(A) signal (fragment): bovine growth hormone polyadenylation signal
   4576..5164    +  rep_origin     ori: high-copy-number ColE1/pMB1/pBR322/pUC origin of replication
>Addgene plasmid #148575 | pT7-EGFP-C1-HsGIGYF1_1-177-YYMLtoAAAA_AE | addgene full sequence | sequence record 357921 | Addgene NGS Result
TAGTTATTAATAGTAATCAATTACGGGGTCATTAGTTCATAGCCCATATATGGAGTTCCGCGTTACATAA
CTTACGGTAAATGGCCCGCCTGGCTGACCGCCCAACGACCCCCGCCCATTGACGTCAATAATGACGTATG
TTCCCATAGTAACGCCAATAGGGACTTTCCATTGACGTCAATGGGTGGAGTATTTACGGTAAACTGCCCA
CTTGGCAGTACATCAAGTGTATCATATGCCAAGTACGCCCCCTATTGACGTCAATGACGGTAAATGGCCC
GCCTGGCATTATGCCCAGTACATGACCTTATGGGACTTTCCTACTTGGCAGTACATCTACGTATTAGTCA
TCGCTATTACCATGGTGATGCGGTTTTGGCAGTACATCAATGGGCGTGGATAGCGGTTTGACTCACGGGG
ATTTCCAAGTCTCCACCCCATTGACGTCAATGGGAGTTTGTTTTGGCACCAAAATCAACGGGACTTTCCA
AAATGTCGTAACAACTCCGCCCCATTGACGCAAATGGGCGGTAGGCGTGTACGGTGGGAGGTCTATATAA
GCAGAGCTCTCTGGCTAACTAGAGAACCCACTGCTTACTGGCTTATCGAAATTAATACGACTCACTATAG
GGAGACCCAAGCTCTAGCGCTACCGGTCGCCACCATGGTGAGCAAGGGCGAGGAGCTGTTCACCGGGGTG
GTGCCCATCCTGGTCGAGCTGGACGGCGACGTAAACGGCCACAAGTTCAGCGTGTCCGGCGAGGGCGAGG
GCGATGCCACCTACGGCAAGCTGACCCTGAAGTTCATCTGCACCACCGGCAAGCTGCCCGTGCCCTGGCC
CACCCTCGTGACCACCCTGACCTACGGCGTGCAGTGCTTCAGCCGCTACCCCGACCACATGAAGCAGCAC
GACTTCTTCAAGTCCGCCATGCCCGAAGGCTACGTCCAGGAGCGCACCATCTTCTTCAAGGACGACGGCA
ACTACAAGACCCGCGCCGAGGTGAAGTTCGAGGGCGACACCCTGGTGAACCGCATCGAGCTGAAGGGCAT
CGACTTCAAGGAGGACGGCAACATCCTGGGGCACAAGCTGGAGTACAACTACAACAGCCACAACGTCTAT
ATCATGGCCGACAAGCAGAAGAACGGCATCAAGGTGAACTTCAAGATCCGCCACAACATCGAGGACGGCA
GCGTGCAGCTCGCCGACCACTACCAGCAGAACACCCCCATCGGCGACGGCCCCGTGCTGCTGCCCGACAA
CCACTACCTGAGCACCCAGTCCGCCCTGAGCAAAGACCCCAACGAGAAGCGCGATCACATGGTCCTGCTG
GAGTTCGTGACCGCCGCCGGGATCACTCTCGGCATGGACGAGCTGTACAAGTCCGGACTCAGATCTCGAG
CTATGGCAGCAGAGACACTCAACTTTGGGCCTGAGTGGCTCAGGGCCCTGTCCGGGGGCGGCAGCGTGGC
CTCCCCACCCCCGTCCCCTGCCATGCCCAAATACAAGCTGGCTGACGCCCGTGCTGGGCGAGAGGAAGCA
GCGGCTCTCTACGTCAAGGAGAACAAGGTCCCGGAAGAGCTGCAGGACAAGGAGTTCGCCGCGGTGCTGC
AGGACGAGCCACTGCAGCCCCTGGCTCTGGAGCCGCTGACTGAGGAGGAACAGAGAAACTTCTCCCTGTC
AGTGAACAGCGTGGCTGTGCTGAGGCTGATGGGGAAAGGGGCTGGCCCCCCCCTGGCTGGCACCTCCCGA
GGCAGGGGCAGCACGCGGAGCCGAGGCCGCGGCCGTGGTGACAGCTGCTTTTACCAAAGAAGCATCGAAG
AAGGCGATGGGGCCTTTGGACGAAGCCCCCGGGAAATCCAGCGCAGCCAGAGCTGGGATGACAGAGGCGA
GAGGCGGTTTGAGAAGTCAGCAAGGCGGGATGGAGCACGATGTTAGGGATCCACCGGATCTAGATAACTG
ATCATAATCAGCCATACCACATTTGTAGAGGTTTTACTTGCTTTAAAAAACCTCCCACACCTCCCCCTGA
ACCTGAAACATAAAATGAATGCAATTGTTGTTGTTAACTTGTTTATTGCAGCTTATAATGGTTACAAATA
AAGCAATAGCATCACAAATTTCACAAATAAAGCATTTTTTTCACTGCATTCTAGTTGTGGTTTGTCCAAA
CTCATCAATGTATCTTAACGCGTAAATTGTAAGCGTTAATATTTTGTTAAAATTCGCGTTAAATTTTTGT
TAAATCAGCTCATTTTTTAACCAATAGGCCGAAATCGGCAAAATCCCTTATAAATCAAAAGAATAGACCG
AGATAGGGT
[37 nt withheld, positions 2320-2356]
AAAGAACGTGGACTCCAACGTCAAAGG
[49 nt withheld, positions 2384-2432]
T
[91 nt withheld, positions 2434-2524]
G
[124 nt withheld, positions 2526-2649]
CAGGTGGCACTTTTCGGGGAAATGTGCGCGGAACCCCTATTTGTTTATTTTTCTAAATACATTCAAATAT
GTATCCGCTCATGAGACAATAACCCTGATAAATGCTTCAATAATATTGAAAAAGGAAGAGTCCTGAGGCG
GAAAGAACCAGCTGTGGAATGTGTGTCAGTTAGGGTGTGGAAAGTCCCCAGGCTCCCCAGCAGGCAGAAG
TATGCAAAGCATGCATCTCAATTAGTCAGCAACCAGGTGTGGAAAGTCCCCAGGCTCCCCAGCAGGCAGA
AGTATGCAAAGCATGCATCTCAATTAGTCAGCAACCATAGTCCCGCCCCTAACTCCGCCCATCCCGCCCC
TAACTCCGCCCAGTTCCGCCCATTCTCCGCCCCATGGCTGACTAATTTTTTTTATTTATGCAGAGGCCGA
GGCCGCCTCGGCCTCTGAGCTATTCCAGAAGTAGTGAGGAGGCTTTTTTGGAGGCCTAGGCTTTTGCAAA
GATCGATCAAGAGACAGGATGAGGATCGTTTCGCATGATTGAACAAGATGGATTGCACGCAGGTTCTCCG
GCCGCTTGGGTGGAGAGGCTATTCGGCTATGACTGGGCACAACAGACAATCGGCTGCTCTGATGCCGCCG
TGTTCCGGCTGTCAGCGCAGGGGCGCCCGGTTCTTTTTGTCAAGACCGACCTGTCCGGTGCCCTGAATGA
ACTGCAAGACGAGGCAGCGCGGCTATCGTGGCTGGCCACGACGGGCGTTCCTTGCGCAGCTGTGCTCGAC
GTTGTCACTGAAGCGGGAAGGGACTGGCTGCTATTGGGCGAAGTGCCGGGGCAGGATCTCCTGTCATCTC
ACCTTGCTCCTGCCGAGAAAGTATCCATCATGGCTGATGCAATGCGGCGGCTGCATACGCTTGATCCGGC
TACCTGCCCATTCGACCACCAAGCGAAACATCGCATCGAGCGAGCACGTACTCGGATGGAAGCCGGTCTT
GTCGATCAGGATGATCTGGACGAAGAGCATCAGGGGCTCGCGCCAGCCGAACTGTTCGCCAGGCTCAAGG
CGAGCATGCCCGACGGCGAGGATCTCGTCGTGACCCATGGCGATGCCTGCTTGCCGAATATCATGGTGGA
AAATGGCCGCTTTTCTGGATTCATCGACTGTGGCCGGCTGGGTGTGGCGGACCGCTATCAGGACATAGCG
TTGGCTACCCGTGATATTGCTGAAGAGCTTGGCGGCGAATGGGCTGACCGCTTCCTCGTGCTTTACGGTA
TCGCCGCTCCCGATTCGCAGCGCATCGCCTTCTATCGCCTTCTTGACGAGTTCTTCTGAGCGGGACTCTG
GGGTTCGAAATGACCGACCAAGCGACGCCCAACCTGCCATCACGAGATTTCGATTCCACCGCCGCCTTCT
ATGAAAGGTTGGGCTTCGGAATCGTTTTCCGGGACGCCGGCTGGATGATCCTCCAGCGCGGGGATCTCAT
GCTGGAGTTCTTCGCCCACCCTAGGGGGAGGCTAACTGAAACACGGAAGGAGACAATACCGGAAGGAACC
CGCGCTATGACGGCAATAAAAAGACAGAATAAAACGCACGGTGTTGGGTCGTTTGTTCATAAACGCGGGG
TTCGGTCCCAGGGCTGGCACTCTGTCGATACCCCACCGAGACCCCATTGGGGCCAATACGCCCGCGTTTC
TTCCTTTTCCCCACCCCACCCCCCAAGTTCGGGTGAAGGCCCAGGGCTCGCAGCCAACGTCGGGGCGGCA
GGCCCTGCCATAGCCTCAGGTTACTCATATATACTTTAGATTGATTTAAAACTTCATTTTTAATTTAAAA
GGATCTAGGTGAAGATCCTTTTTGATAATCTCATGACCAAAATCCCTTAACGTGAGTTTTCGTTCCACTG
AGCGTCAGACCCCGTAGAAAAGATCAAAGGATCTTCTTGAGATCCTTTTTTTCTGCGCGTAATCTGCTGC
TTGCAAACAAAAAAACCACCGCTACCAGCGGTGGTTTGTTTGCCGGATCAAGAGCTACCAACTCTTTTTC
CGAAGGTAACTGGCTTCAGCAGAGCGCAGATACCAAATACTGTTCTTCTAGTGTAGCCGTAGTTAGGCCA
CCACTTCAAGAACTCTGTAGCACCGCCTACATACCTCGCTCTGCTAATCCTGTTACCAGTGGCTGCTGCC
AGTGGCGATAAGTCGTGTCTTACCGGGTTGGACTCAAGACGATAGTTACCGGATAAGGCGCAGCGGTCGG
GCTGAACGGGGGGTTCGTGCACACAGCCCAGCTTGGAGCGAACGACCTACACCGAACTGAGATACCTACA
GCGTGAGCTATGAGAAAGCGCCACGCTTCCCGAAGGGAGAAAGGCGGACAGGTATCCGGTAAGCGGCAGG
GTCGGAACAGGAGAGCGCACGAGGGAGCTTCCAGGGGGAAACGCCTGGTATCTTTATAGTCCTGTCGGGT
TTCGCCACCTCTGACTTGAGCGTCGATTTTTGTGATGCTCGTCAGGGGGGCGGAGCCTATGGAAAAACGC
CAGCAACGCGGCCTTTTTACGGTTCCTGGCCTTTTGCTGGCCTTTTGCTCACATGTTCTTTCCTGCGTTA
TCCCCTGATTCTGTGGATAACCGTATTACCGCCATGCAT
